Addgene plasmid #136886: TetO-FUW-FLAG-NLS-VP64-MCS_N-term
Purpose: Doxycycline-inducible vector backbone containing the VP64 activator domain with FLAG and NLS sequences, followed by a multiple cloning site (MCS)
Depositing lab: Moritz Mall. Depositing organization: Deutsches Krebsforschungszentrum (DKFZ). Publication: Combining Cell Fate Reprogramming and Protein Engineering to Study Transcription Factor Functions. Adrian-Segarra JM, Weigel B, Mall M. Methods Mol Biol. 2021;2352:227-236. doi: 10.1007/978-1-0716-1601-7_15. PubMed 34324190.
Backbone
  Vector backbone: TetO-FUW
  Vector type: Mammalian Expression, Lentiviral
Growth in bacteria
  Bacterial resistance: Ampicillin, 100 μg/mL
  Growth temperature: 37°C
  Growth strain: NEB Stable
  Copy number: High Copy
Gene/Insert
  Gene/Insert name: VP64 activator domain
  Species: Synthetic
  Tag / fusion protein: Flag
Terms and licenses: Academic/Nonprofit Terms; Industry Terms: Not Available to Industry
How to cite: TetO-FUW-FLAG-NLS-VP64-MCS_N-term was a gift from Moritz Mall (Addgene plasmid # 136886 ; http://n2t.net/addgene:136886 ; RRID:Addgene_136886)
