[The description below was written by a language model from this plasmid's Addgene catalogue record and pLannotate feature annotations shown in this document.]
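Description:
TetO-FUW-FLAG-NLS-VP64-MCS_N-term is an 8.6 kb third-generation-style HIV-1 lentiviral transfer vector built on the TetO-FUW backbone and intended as an empty cloning backbone for doxycycline-inducible expression in mammalian cells. It is maintained in E. coli through a high-copy ColE1/pUC-type origin with ampicillin selection (AmpR under its own promoter). An f1 origin is also present, as is an SV40/EM7-driven BleoR (Zeocin resistance) cassette. That cassette lies outside the LTR-flanked region, so it would not be carried into transduced cells.

The viral genome is transcribed from a CMV enhancer/promoter fused to a truncated 5' LTR, followed by the Ψ packaging signal with a partial gag sequence, the RRE for Rev-dependent RNA export, and the cPPT/CTS. Downstream, a tetracycline response element with seven tetO copies joined to a minimal CMV promoter drives the payload. This is an open reading frame encoding a FLAG epitope, a nuclear localization signal (stated in the catalogue entry but not separately annotated), and the synthetic VP64 activation domain, made of tandem repeats of the minimal herpes simplex VP16 activation domain. A multiple cloning site follows, then WPRE to enhance transcript expression, a truncated 3' LTR and a bGH polyadenylation signal.

A coding sequence inserted into the MCS is expressed with FLAG-NLS-VP64 at its N-terminus, turning a DNA-binding protein into a nuclear, epitope-tagged transcriptional activator. Induction requires a tetracycline-controlled transactivator supplied separately, since none is annotated here. The associated publication places the vector in work combining cell fate reprogramming with protein engineering to study transcription factor function.
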