Features (pLannotate 1.2.2; 33 found; start..end, strand, type, name):
     18..38      +  CDS            FLAG (fragment): FLAG® epitope tag, followed by an enterokinase cleavage site
    198..214     +  CDS            VP96 (fragment): 6 tandem repeats of the minimal activation domain of herpes simplex virus VP16 (Cheng et al., 2013)
    269..292     +  misc_feature   MCS (fragment): pBluescript multiple cloning site
    292..880     +  misc_feature   WPRE: woodchuck hepatitis virus posttranscriptional regulatory element
    817..1398    +  CDS            nef (fragment): NEF_HV1H2 - Experimental evidence at protein level: Swiss-Prot protein existence level 1. Extracellular Nef protein targets CD4(+) T-lymphocytes for apoptosis by interacting with CXCR4 surface receptors. From Human immunodeficiency virus type 1 group M subtype B (isolate HXB2) (HIV-1).
   1405..1585    +  LTR            5' LTR (truncated): truncated 5' long terminal repeat (LTR) from HIV-1
   1617..1841    +  polyA_signal   bGH poly(A) signal: bovine growth hormone polyadenylation signal
   1845..1866    +  promoter       SV40 promoter (fragment): SV40 enhancer and early promoter
   1887..2315    +  rep_origin     f1 ori (sequence partly withheld): f1 bacteriophage origin of replication; arrow indicates direction of (+) strand synthesis
   2329..2658    +  promoter       SV40 promoter: SV40 enhancer and early promoter
   2706..2753    +  promoter       EM7 promoter: synthetic bacterial promoter&nbsp
   2772..3146    +  CDS            BleoR: antibiotic-binding protein; Sh ble from Streptoalloteichus hindustanus; confers resistance to bleomycin, phleomycin, and Zeocin™
   3156..3281    +  CDS            ble (fragment): BLE_KLEPN - Experimental evidence at protein level: Swiss-Prot protein existence level 1. Binding protein with a strong affinity to the bleomycin family of antibiotics. Binds to CL990; an antimitotic-antibiotic compound. From Klebsiella pneumoniae.
   3276..3397    +  polyA_signal   SV40 poly(A) signal: SV40 polyadenylation signal
   3470..3486    -  protein_bind   lac operator: The lac repressor binds to the lac operator to inhibit transcription in E. coli. This inhibition can be relieved by adding lactose or isopropyl-β-D-thiogalactopyranoside (IPTG). lac repressor encoded by lacI
   3494..3524    -  promoter       lac promoter: promoter for the E. coli lac operon
   3539..3560    -  protein_bind   CAP binding site: CAP binding activates transcription in the presence of cAMP. E. coli catabolite activator protein
   3573..3665    -  CDS            lacI (fragment): lac repressor; lacI; The lac repressor binds to the lac operator to inhibit transcription in E. coli. This inhibition can be relieved by adding lactose or isopropyl-β-D-thiogalactopyranoside (IPTG).
   3848..4436    -  rep_origin     ori: high-copy-number ColE1/pMB1/pBR322/pUC origin of replication
   4607..5467    -  CDS            AmpR: β-lactamase; bla; confers resistance to ampicillin, carbenicillin, and related antibiotics
   5468..5572    -  promoter       AmpR promoter: bla
   5631..5683    -  misc_feature   bom (fragment): basis of mobility region from pBR322
   5838..6217    +  enhancer       CMV enhancer: human cytomegalovirus immediate early enhancer
   6218..6417    +  promoter       CMV promoter: human cytomegalovirus (CMV) immediate early promoter
   6435..6615    +  LTR            5' LTR (truncated): truncated 5' long terminal repeat (LTR) from HIV-1
   6662..6787    +  misc_feature   HIV-1 Ψ: packaging signal of human immunodeficiency virus type 1
   6771..7134    +  CDS            HIV-1 gag (fragment): gag protein from human immunodeficiency virus 1; gag
   7280..7513    +  misc_feature   RRE: The Rev response element (RRE) of HIV-1 allows for Rev-dependent mRNA export from the nucleus to the cytoplasm.
   7890..7990    +  CDS            Rev (fragment): human immunodeficiency virus 1 (HIV-1) Rev protein; rev; enhances nuclear export of unspliced and incompletely spliced viral mRNAs
   8040..8157    +  misc_feature   cPPT/CTS: central polypurine tract and central termination sequence of HIV-1
   8214..8484    +  protein_bind   tetracycline response element: contains seven copies of the tetracycline operator tetO tetracycline repressor TetR
   8495..8512    +  misc_feature   MCS (fragment): pUC18/19 multiple cloning site
   8517..8555    +  promoter       minimal CMV promoter: human cytomegalovirus (CMV) immediate early promoter
>Addgene plasmid #136886 | TetO-FUW-FLAG-NLS-VP64-MCS_N-term | addgene full sequence | sequence record 271432 | Addgene NGS Result
AATTGGCCACCATGGACTACAAGGACGACGATGACAAGCCAAAGAAGAAGCGTAAGGTAATGGGTTCCGG
ACGGGCTGACGCATTGGACGATTTTGATCTGGATATGCTGGGAAGTGACGCCCTCGATGATTTTGACCTT
GACATGCTTGGTTCGGATGCCCTTGATGACTTTGACCTCGACATGCTCGGCAGTGACGCCCTTGATGATT
TCGACCTGGACATGCTGATTAACGGATCCTCTAGAGAAGACTATTAATTAAGCTAGCTAATTCGATATCA
AGCTTATCGATAATCAACCTCTGGATTACAAAATTTGTGAAAGATTGACTGGTATTCTTAACTATGTTGC
TCCTTTTACGCTATGTGGATACGCTGCTTTAATGCCTTTGTATCATGCTATTGCTTCCCGTATGGCTTTC
ATTTTCTCCTCCTTGTATAAATCCTGGTTGCTGTCTCTTTATGAGGAGTTGTGGCCCGTTGTCAGGCAAC
GTGGCGTGGTGTGCACTGTGTTTGCTGACGCAACCCCCACTGGTTGGGGCATTGCCACCACCTGTCAGCT
CCTTTCCGGGACTTTCGCTTTCCCCCTCCCTATTGCCACGGCGGAACTCATCGCCGCCTGCCTTGCCCGC
TGCTGGACAGGGGCTCGGCTGTTGGGCACTGACAATTCCGTGGTGTTGTCGGGGAAATCATCGTCCTTTC
CTTGGCTGCTCGCCTGTGTTGCCACCTGGATTCTGCGCGGGACGTCCTTCTGCTACGTCCCTTCGGCCCT
CAATCCAGCGGACCTTCCTTCCCGCGGCCTGCTGCCGGCTCTGCGGCCTCTTCCGCGTCTTCGCCTTCGC
CCTCAGACGAGTCGGATCTCCCTTTGGGCCGCCTCCCCGCATCGATACCGTCGACCTCGAGACCTAGAAA
AACATGGAGCAATCACAAGTAGCAATACAGCAGCTACCAATGCTGATTGTGCCTGGCTAGAAGCACAAGA
GGAGGAGGAGGTGGGTTTTCCAGTCACACCTCAGGTACCTTTAAGACCAATGACTTACAAGGCAGCTGTA
GATCTTAGCCACTTTTTAAAAGAAAAGGGGGGACTGGAAGGGCTAATTCACTCCCAACGAAGACAAGATA
TCCTTGATCTGTGGATCTACCACACACAAGGCTACTTCCCTGATTGGCAGAACTACACACCAGGGCCAGG
GATCAGATATCCACTGACCTTTGGATGGTGCTACAAGCTAGTACCAGTTGAGCAAGAGAAGGTAGAAGAA
GCCAATGAAGGAGAGAACACCCGCTTGTTACACCCTGTGAGCCTGCATGGGATGGATGACCCGGAGAGAG
AAGTATTAGAGTGGAGGTTTGACAGCCGCCTAGCATTTCATCACATGGCCCGAGAGCTGCATCCGGACTG
TACTGGGTCTCTCTGGTTAGACCAGATCTGAGCCTGGGAGCTCTCTGGCTAACTAGGGAACCCACTGCTT
AAGCCTCAATAAAGCTTGCCTTGAGTGCTTCAAGTAGTGTGTGCCCGTCTGTTGTGTGACTCTGGTAACT
AGAGATCCCTCAGACCCTTTTAGTCAGTGTGGAAAATCTCTAGCAGGGCCCGTTTAAACCCGCTGATCAG
CCTCGACTGTGCCTTCTAGTTGCCAGCCATCTGTTGTTTGCCCCTCCCCCGTGCCTTCCTTGACCCTGGA
AGGTGCCACTCCCACTGTCCTTTCCTAATAAAATGAGGAAATTGCATCGCATTGTCTGAGTAGGTGTCAT
TCTATTCTGGGGGGTGGGGTGGGGCAGGACAGCAAGGGGGAGGATTGGGAAGACAATAGCAGGCATGCTG
GGGATGCGGTGGGCTCTATGGCTTCTGAGGCGGAAAGAACCAGCTGGGGCTCTAGGGGGTATCCCC
[124 nt withheld, positions 1887-2010]
C
[91 nt withheld, positions 2012-2102]
A
[49 nt withheld, positions 2104-2152]
CCTTTGACGTTGGAGTCCACGTTCTTT
[37 nt withheld, positions 2180-2216]
ACCCTATCTCGGTCTATTCTTTTGATTTATAAGGGATTTTGCCGATTTCGGCCTATTGGTTAAAAAATGA
GCTGATTTAACAAAAATTTAACGCGAATTAATTCTGTGGAATGTGTGTCAGTTAGGGTGTGGAAAGTCCC
CAGGCTCCCCAGCAGGCAGAAGTATGCAAAGCATGCATCTCAATTAGTCAGCAACCAGGTGTGGAAAGTC
CCCAGGCTCCCCAGCAGGCAGAAGTATGCAAAGCATGCATCTCAATTAGTCAGCAACCATAGTCCCGCCC
CTAACTCCGCCCATCCCGCCCCTAACTCCGCCCAGTTCCGCCCATTCTCCGCCCCATGGCTGACTAATTT
TTTTTATTTATGCAGAGGCCGAGGCCGCCTCTGCCTCTGAGCTATTCCAGAAGTAGTGAGGAGGCTTTTT
TGGAGGCCTAGGCTTTTGCAAAAAGCTCCCGGGAGCTTGTATATCCATTTTCGGATCTGATCAGCACGTG
TTGACAATTAATCATCGGCATAGTATATCGGCATAGTATAATACGACAAGGTGAGGAACTAAACCATGGC
CAAGTTGACCAGTGCCGTTCCGGTGCTCACCGCGCGCGACGTCGCCGGAGCGGTCGAGTTCTGGACCGAC
CGGCTCGGGTTCTCCCGGGACTTCGTGGAGGACGACTTCGCCGGTGTGGTCCGGGACGACGTGACCCTGT
TCATCAGCGCGGTCCAGGACCAGGTGGTGCCGGACAACACCCTGGCCTGGGTGTGGGTGCGCGGCCTGGA
CGAGCTGTACGCCGAGTGGTCGGAGGTCGTGTCCACGAACTTCCGGGACGCCTCCGGGCCGGCCATGACC
GAGATCGGCGAGCAGCCGTGGGGGCGGGAGTTCGCCCTGCGCGACCCGGCCGGCAACTGCGTGCACTTCG
TGGCCGAGGAGCAGGACTGACACGTGCTACGAGATTTCGATTCCACCGCCGCCTTCTATGAAAGGTTGGG
CTTCGGAATCGTTTTCCGGGACGCCGGCTGGATGATCCTCCAGCGCGGGGATCTCATGCTGGAGTTCTTC
GCCCACCCCAACTTGTTTATTGCAGCTTATAATGGTTACAAATAAAGCAATAGCATCACAAATTTCACAA
ATAAAGCATTTTTTTCACTGCATTCTAGTTGTGGTTTGTCCAAACTCATCAATGTATCTTATCATGTCTG
TATACCGTCGACCTCTAGCTAGAGCTTGGCGTAATCATGGTCATAGCTGTTTCCTGTGTGAAATTGTTAT
CCGCTCACAATTCCACACAACATACGAGCCGGAAGCATAAAGTGTAAAGCCTGGGGTGCCTAATGAGTGA
GCTAACTCACATTAATTGCGTTGCGCTCACTGCCCGCTTTCCAGTCGGGAAACCTGTCGTGCCAGCTGCA
TTAATGAATCGGCCAACGCGCGGGGAGAGGCGGTTTGCGTATTGGGCGCTCTTCCGCTTCCTCGCTCACT
GACTCGCTGCGCTCGGTCGTTCGGCTGCGGCGAGCGGTATCAGCTCACTCAAAGGCGGTAATACGGTTAT
CCACAGAATCAGGGGATAACGCAGGAAAGAACATGTGAGCAAAAGGCCAGCAAAAGGCCAGGAACCGTAA
AAAGGCCGCGTTGCTGGCGTTTTTCCATAGGCTCCGCCCCCCTGACGAGCATCACAAAAATCGACGCTCA
AGTCAGAGGTGGCGAAACCCGACAGGACTATAAAGATACCAGGCGTTTCCCCCTGGAAGCTCCCTCGTGC
GCTCTCCTGTTCCGACCCTGCCGCTTACCGGATACCTGTCCGCCTTTCTCCCTTCGGGAAGCGTGGCGCT
TTCTCATAGCTCACGCTGTAGGTATCTCAGTTCGGTGTAGGTCGTTCGCTCCAAGCTGGGCTGTGTGCAC
GAACCCCCCGTTCAGCCCGACCGCTGCGCCTTATCCGGTAACTATCGTCTTGAGTCCAACCCGGTAAGAC
ACGACTTATCGCCACTGGCAGCAGCCACTGGTAACAGGATTAGCAGAGCGAGGTATGTAGGCGGTGCTAC
AGAGTTCTTGAAGTGGTGGCCTAACTACGGCTACACTAGAAGAACAGTATTTGGTATCTGCGCTCTGCTG
AAGCCAGTTACCTTCGGAAAAAGAGTTGGTAGCTCTTGATCCGGCAAACAAACCACCGCTGGTAGCGGTG
GTTTTTTTGTTTGCAAGCAGCAGATTACGCGCAGAAAAAAAGGATCTCAAGAAGATCCTTTGATCTTTTC
TACGGGGTCTGACGCTCAGTGGAACGAAAACTCACGTTAAGGGATTTTGGTCATGAGATTATCAAAAAGG
ATCTTCACCTAGATCCTTTTAAATTAAAAATGAAGTTTTAAATCAATCTAAAGTATATATGAGTAAACTT
GGTCTGACAGTTACCAATGCTTAATCAGTGAGGCACCTATCTCAGCGATCTGTCTATTTCGTTCATCCAT
AGTTGCCTGACTCCCCGTCGTGTAGATAACTACGATACGGGAGGGCTTACCATCTGGCCCCAGTGCTGCA
ATGATACCGCGAGACCCACGCTCACCGGCTCCAGATTTATCAGCAATAAACCAGCCAGCCGGAAGGGCCG
AGCGCAGAAGTGGTCCTGCAACTTTATCCGCCTCCATCCAGTCTATTAATTGTTGCCGGGAAGCTAGAGT
AAGTAGTTCGCCAGTTAATAGTTTGCGCAACGTTGTTGCCATTGCTACAGGCATCGTGGTGTCACGCTCG
TCGTTTGGTATGGCTTCATTCAGCTCCGGTTCCCAACGATCAAGGCGAGTTACATGATCCCCCATGTTGT
GCAAAAAAGCGGTTAGCTCCTTCGGTCCTCCGATCGTTGTCAGAAGTAAGTTGGCCGCAGTGTTATCACT
CATGGTTATGGCAGCACTGCATAATTCTCTTACTGTCATGCCATCCGTAAGATGCTTTTCTGTGACTGGT
GAGTACTCAACCAAGTCATTCTGAGAATAGTGTATGCGGCGACCGAGTTGCTCTTGCCCGGCGTCAATAC
GGGATAATACCGCGCCACATAGCAGAACTTTAAAAGTGCTCATCATTGGAAAACGTTCTTCGGGGCGAAA
ACTCTCAAGGATCTTACCGCTGTTGAGATCCAGTTCGATGTAACCCACTCGTGCACCCAACTGATCTTCA
GCATCTTTTACTTTCACCAGCGTTTCTGGGTGAGCAAAAACAGGAAGGCAAAATGCCGCAAAAAAGGGAA
TAAGGGCGACACGGAAATGTTGAATACTCATACTCTTCCTTTTTCAATATTATTGAAGCATTTATCAGGG
TTATTGTCTCATGAGCGGATACATATTTGAATGTATTTAGAAAAATAAACAAATAGGGGTTCCGCGCACA
TTTCCCCGAAAAGTGCCACCTGACGTCGACGGATCGGGAGATCTCCCGATCCCCTATGGTGCACTCTCAG
TACAATCTGCTCTGATGCCGCATAGTTAAGCCAGTATCTGCTCCCTGCTTGTGTGTTGGAGGTCGCTGAG
TAGTGCGCGAGCAAAATTTAAGCTACAACAAGGCAAGGCTTGACCGACAATTGCATGAAGAATCTGCTTA
GGGTTAGGCGTTTTGCGCTGCTTCGCGATGTACGGGCCAGATATACGCGTTGACATTGATTATTGACTAG
TTATTAATAGTAATCAATTACGGGGTCATTAGTTCATAGCCCATATATGGAGTTCCGCGTTACATAACTT
ACGGTAAATGGCCCGCCTGGCTGACCGCCCAACGACCCCCGCCCATTGACGTCAATAATGACGTATGTTC
CCATAGTAACGCCAATAGGGACTTTCCATTGACGTCAATGGGTGGAGTATTTACGGTAAACTGCCCACTT
GGCAGTACATCAAGTGTATCATATGCCAAGTACGCCCCCTATTGACGTCAATGACGGTAAATGGCCCGCC
TGGCATTATGCCCAGTACATGACCTTATGGGACTTTCCTACTTGGCAGTACATCTACGTATTAGTCATCG
CTATTACCATGGTGATGCGGTTTTGGCAGTACATCAATGGGCGTGGATAGCGGTTTGACTCACGGGGATT
TCCAAGTCTCCACCCCATTGACGTCAATGGGAGTTTGTTTTGGCACCAAAATCAACGGGACTTTCCAAAA
TGTCGTAACAACTCCGCCCCATTGACGCAAATGGGCGGTAGGCGTGTACGGTGGGAGGTCTATATAAGCA
GCGCGTTTTGCCTGTACTGGGTCTCTCTGGTTAGACCAGATCTGAGCCTGGGAGCTCTCTGGCTAACTAG
GGAACCCACTGCTTAAGCCTCAATAAAGCTTGCCTTGAGTGCTTCAAGTAGTGTGTGCCCGTCTGTTGTG
TGACTCTGGTAACTAGAGATCCCTCAGACCCTTTTAGTCAGTGTGGAAAATCTCTAGCAGTGGCGCCCGA
ACAGGGACTTGAAAGCGAAAGGGAAACCAGAGGAGCTCTCTCGACGCAGGACTCGGCTTGCTGAAGCGCG
CACGGCAAGAGGCGAGGGGCGGCGACTGGTGAGTACGCCAAAAATTTTGACTAGCGGAGGCTAGAAGGAG
AGAGATGGGTGCGAGAGCGTCAGTATTAAGCGGGGGAGAATTAGATCGCGATGGGAAAAAATTCGGTTAA
GGCCAGGGGGAAAGAAAAAATATAAATTAAAACATATAGTATGGGCAAGCAGGGAGCTAGAACGATTCGC
AGTTAATCCTGGCCTGTTAGAAACATCAGAAGGCTGTAGACAAATACTGGGACAGCTACAACCATCCCTT
CAGACAGGATCAGAAGAACTTAGATCATTATATAATACAGTAGCAACCCTCTATTGTGTGCATCAAAGGA
TAGAGATAAAAGACACCAAGGAAGCTTTAGACAAGATAGAGGAAGAGCAAAACAAAAGTAAGACCACCGC
ACAGCAAGCGGCCGCTGATCTTCAGACCTGGAGGAGGAGATATGAGGGACAATTGGAGAAGTGAATTATA
TAAATATAAAGTAGTAAAAATTGAACCATTAGGAGTAGCACCCACCAAGGCAAAGAGAAGAGTGGTGCAG
AGAGAAAAAAGAGCAGTGGGAATAGGAGCTTTGTTCCTTGGGTTCTTGGGAGCAGCAGGAAGCACTATGG
GCGCAGCGTCAATGACGCTGACGGTACAGGCCAGACAATTATTGTCTGGTATAGTGCAGCAGCAGAACAA
TTTGCTGAGGGCTATTGAGGCGCAACAGCATCTGTTGCAACTCACAGTCTGGGGCATCAAGCAGCTCCAG
GCAAGAATCCTGGCTGTGGAAAGATACCTAAAGGATCAACAGCTCCTGGGGATTTGGGGTTGCTCTGGAA
AACTCATTTGCACCACTGCTGTGCCTTGGAATGCTAGTTGGAGTAATAAATCTCTGGAACAGATTTGGAA
TCACACGACCTGGATGGAGTGGGACAGAGAAATTAACAATTACACAAGCTTAATACACTCCTTAATTGAA
GAATCGCAAAACCAGCAAGAAAAGAATGAACAAGAATTATTGGAATTAGATAAATGGGCAAGTTTGTGGA
ATTGGTTTAACATAACAAATTGGCTGTGGTATATAAAATTATTCATAATGATAGTAGGAGGCTTGGTAGG
TTTAAGAATAGTTTTTGCTGTACTTTCTATAGTGAATAGAGTTAGGCAGGGATATTCACCATTATCGTTT
CAGACCCACCTCCCAACCCCGAGGGGACCCGACAGGCCCGAAGGAATAGAAGAAGAAGGTGGAGAGAGAG
ACAGAGACAGATCCATTCGATTAGTGAACGGATCGGCACTGCGTGCGCCAATTCTGCAGACAAATGGCAG
TATTCATCCACAATTTTAAAAGAAAAGGGGGGATTGGGGGGTACAGTGCAGGGGAAAGAATAGTAGACAT
AATAGCAACAGACATACAAACTAAAGAATTACAAAAACAAATTACAAAAATTCAAAATTTTCGGGTTTAT
TACAGGGACAGCAGAGATCCAGTTTGGTTAGATCTCGAGTTTACCACTCCCTATCAGTGATAGAGAAAAG
TGAAAGTCGAGTTTACCACTCCCTATCAGTGATAGAGAAAAGTGAAAGTCGAGTTTACCACTCCCTATCA
GTGATAGAGAAAAGTGAAAGTCGAGTTTACCACTCCCTATCAGTGATAGAGAAAAGTGAAAGTCGAGTTT
ACCACTCCCTATCAGTGATAGAGAAAAGTGAAAGTCGAGTTTACCACTCCCTATCAGTGATAGAGAAAAG
TGAAAGTCGAGTTTACCACTCCCTATCAGTGATAGAGAAAAGTGAAAGTCGAGCTCGGTACCCGGGTCGA
GGTAGGCGTGTACGGTGGGAGGCCTATATAAGCAGAGCTCGTTTAGTGAACCGTCAGATCGCCTGGAGAC
GCCATCCACGCTGTTTTGACCTCCATAGAAGACACCGGGACCGATCCAGCCTCCGCGGCCCCG
